Addgene plasmid #148691: pT7-EGFP-C1-HsGIGYF2-YYMLtoAAAA_AF
Purpose: Mammalian Expression of HsGIGYF2-YYMLtoAAAA
Depositing lab: Elisa Izaurralde. Depositing organization: Max Planck Institute for Developmental Biology. Publication: GIGYF1/2 proteins use auxiliary sequences to selectively bind to 4EHP and repress target mRNA expression. Peter D, Weber R, Sandmeir F, Wohlbold L, Helms S, Bawankar P, Valkov E, Igreja C, Izaurralde E. Genes Dev. 2017 Jun 1;31(11):1147-1161. doi: 10.1101/gad.299420.117. Epub 2017 Jul 11. PubMed 28698298.
Backbone
  Vector backbone: Unknown
  Vector type: Mammalian Expression
Growth in bacteria
  Bacterial resistance: Kanamycin, 50 μg/mL
  Growth temperature: 37°C
  Growth strain: DH5alpha
  Copy number: High Copy
Gene/Insert
  Gene/Insert name: HsGIGYF2-YYMLtoAAAA
  Species: H. sapiens (human)
  Mutation: one silent mutation and one deletion of Q1211 compared to the sequence of NCBI: NM_015575.3 or Uniprot.: Q6Y7W6-1
  Entrez Gene: GIGYF2 (a.k.a. GYF2, PARK11, PERQ2, PERQ3, TNRC15)
  Cloning method: Unknown
Terms and licenses: Academic/Nonprofit Terms; Industry Terms: Not Available to Industry
Depositor comments: Plasmids from this collection were made available to the research community and donated after the lab closed. Please note that the sequence provided by the depositing laboratory may be theoretical/predicted or based on Sanger sequencing results. There may be discrepancies between sequencing results obtained by Addgene and the depositor sequence. If an Addgene verified sequence is not available, please contact before placing your order to request that our lab fully sequence the plasmid.
How to cite: pT7-EGFP-C1-HsGIGYF2-YYMLtoAAAA_AF was a gift from Elisa Izaurralde (Addgene plasmid # 148691 ; http://n2t.net/addgene:148691 ; RRID:Addgene_148691)
