[The description below was written by a language model from this plasmid's Addgene catalogue record and pLannotate feature annotations shown in this document.]
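Description:
pT7-EGFP-C1-HsGIGYF2-YYMLtoAAAA_AF is an 8.6 kb mammalian expression plasmid encoding human GIGYF2 fused to the C-terminus of EGFP. The catalogue lists the backbone as unknown, but the name and the annotated layout fit an EGFP-C1-type vector with an added T7 promoter. The CMV immediate early enhancer and promoter drive transcription in mammalian cells. The bacteriophage T7 promoter sits just upstream of the EGFP coding sequence and could in principle also allow T7 polymerase-driven transcription. EGFP is followed by a short remnant of the multiple cloning site, the GIGYF2 open reading frame and an SV40 polyadenylation signal.

As the name indicates, the insert carries a YYML-to-AAAA substitution, replacing four residues with alanines. The record does not explain the motif, but the associated study concerns how GIGYF1/2 proteins bind 4EHP and repress target mRNAs, so this is presumably a binding-deficient mutant used alongside the wild-type protein. The depositor also notes one silent mutation and a deletion of Q1211 relative to the reference sequence.

In bacteria the plasmid replicates from a high-copy ColE1/pUC-type origin and is selected with kanamycin. The Tn5 NeoR/KanR gene is preceded by both a bacterial (bla) promoter and the SV40 early promoter and is terminated by the HSV TK poly(A) signal, so it can also confer G418 resistance in mammalian cells. An f1 origin is present as well. Several short annotated fragments (HIV-1 LTR, SV40 large T antigen, ble, bGH poly(A)) are probably incidental matches within the backbone rather than functional elements. The depositor sequence may be theoretical or based on Sanger reads.
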