Features (pLannotate 1.2.2; 17 found; start..end, strand, type, name):
     61..364     +  enhancer       CMV enhancer: human cytomegalovirus immediate early enhancer
    365..568     +  promoter       CMV promoter: human cytomegalovirus (CMV) immediate early promoter
    564..597     +  LTR            5' LTR (truncated) (fragment): truncated 5' long terminal repeat (LTR) from HIV-1
    613..631     +  promoter       T7 promoter: promoter for bacteriophage T7 RNA polymerase
    665..1381    +  CDS            EGFP: EGFP is a basic (constitutively fluorescent) green fluorescent protein published in 1996, derived from Aequorea victoria. It is reported to be a rapidly-maturing weak dimer with moderate acid sensitivity.
   1382..1401    +  misc_feature   MCS (fragment): multiple cloning site
   1403..5299    +  CDS            GIGYF2: GGYF2_HUMAN - Also known as KIAA0642 From Homo sapiens (Human).
   5325..5409    +  CDS            large T antigen (fragment): large T antigen from SV40 (simian virus 40)
   5432..5553    +  polyA_signal   SV40 poly(A) signal: SV40 polyadenylation signal
   5587..6015    -  rep_origin     f1 ori (sequence partly withheld): f1 bacteriophage origin of replication; arrow indicates direction of (+) strand synthesis
   6042..6146    +  promoter       AmpR promoter: bla
   6148..6505    +  promoter       SV40 promoter: SV40 enhancer and early promoter
   6540..7334    +  CDS            NeoR/KanR: aminoglycoside phosphotransferase from Tn5; aph(3')-II (or nptII); confers resistance to neomycin, kanamycin, and G418 (Geneticin®)
   7355..7507    +  CDS            ble (fragment): BLE_KLEPN - Experimental evidence at protein level: Swiss-Prot protein existence level 1. Binding protein with a strong affinity to the bleomycin family of antibiotics. Binds to CL990; an antimitotic-antibiotic compound. From Klebsiella pneumoniae.
   7566..7613    +  polyA_signal   HSV TK poly(A) signal: herpes simplex virus thymidine kinase polyadenylation signal (Cole and Stacy, 1985)
   7704..7720    -  polyA_signal   bGH poly(A) signal (fragment): bovine growth hormone polyadenylation signal
   7942..8530    +  rep_origin     ori: high-copy-number ColE1/pMB1/pBR322/pUC origin of replication
>Addgene plasmid #148691 | pT7-EGFP-C1-HsGIGYF2-YYMLtoAAAA_AF | depositor full sequence | sequence record 291139 | Full Sequence
TAGTTATTAATAGTAATCAATTACGGGGTCATTAGTTCATAGCCCATATATGGAGTTCCGCGTTACATAA
CTTACGGTAAATGGCCCGCCTGGCTGACCGCCCAACGACCCCCGCCCATTGACGTCAATAATGACGTATG
TTCCCATAGTAACGCCAATAGGGACTTTCCATTGACGTCAATGGGTGGAGTATTTACGGTAAACTGCCCA
CTTGGCAGTACATCAAGTGTATCATATGCCAAGTACGCCCCCTATTGACGTCAATGACGGTAAATGGCCC
GCCTGGCATTATGCCCAGTACATGACCTTATGGGACTTTCCTACTTGGCAGTACATCTACGTATTAGTCA
TCGCTATTACCATGGTGATGCGGTTTTGGCAGTACATCAATGGGCGTGGATAGCGGTTTGACTCACGGGG
ATTTCCAAGTCTCCACCCCATTGACGTCAATGGGAGTTTGTTTTGGCACCAAAATCAACGGGACTTTCCA
AAATGTCGTAACAACTCCGCCCCATTGACGCAAATGGGCGGTAGGCGTGTACGGTGGGAGGTCTATATAA
GCAGAGCTCTCTGGCTAACTAGAGAACCCACTGCTTACTGGCTTATCGAAATTAATACGACTCACTATAG
GGAGACCCAAGCTCTAGCGCTACCGGTCGCCACCATGGTGAGCAAGGGCGAGGAGCTGTTCACCGGGGTG
GTGCCCATCCTGGTCGAGCTGGACGGCGACGTAAACGGCCACAAGTTCAGCGTGTCCGGCGAGGGCGAGG
GCGATGCCACCTACGGCAAGCTGACCCTGAAGTTCATCTGCACCACCGGCAAGCTGCCCGTGCCCTGGCC
CACCCTCGTGACCACCCTGACCTACGGCGTGCAGTGCTTCAGCCGCTACCCCGACCACATGAAGCAGCAC
GACTTCTTCAAGTCCGCCATGCCCGAAGGCTACGTCCAGGAGCGCACCATCTTCTTCAAGGACGACGGCA
ACTACAAGACCCGCGCCGAGGTGAAGTTCGAGGGCGACACCCTGGTGAACCGCATCGAGCTGAAGGGCAT
CGACTTCAAGGAGGACGGCAACATCCTGGGGCACAAGCTGGAGTACAACTACAACAGCCACAACGTCTAT
ATCATGGCCGACAAGCAGAAGAACGGCATCAAGGTGAACTTCAAGATCCGCCACAACATCGAGGACGGCA
GCGTGCAGCTCGCCGACCACTACCAGCAGAACACCCCCATCGGCGACGGCCCCGTGCTGCTGCCCGACAA
CCACTACCTGAGCACCCAGTCCGCCCTGAGCAAAGACCCCAACGAGAAGCGCGATCACATGGTCCTGCTG
GAGTTCGTGACCGCCGCCGGGATCACTCTCGGCATGGACGAGCTGTACAAGTCCGGACTCAGATCTCGAG
CGATGGCAGCGGAAACGCAGACACTGAACTTTGGGCCTGAATGGCTCCGAGCTCTGTCCAGTGGTGGGAG
TATTACATCCCCTCCTCTTTCTCCAGCATTGCCGAAGTATAAATTAGCAGATGCACGTGCCGGCAGAGAA
GAAGCGGCAGCACTTTTCCTTAAAGACAACAAGATACCTTCAGACCTTCTGGATAAAGAATTTCTGCCTA
TCCTCCAGGAGGAACCCCTTCCACCATTGGCTCTGGTACCCTTTACAGAAGAAGAACAGAGAAACTTTTC
CATGTCTGTAAATAGTGCTGCTGTCCTGCGATTGACAGGACGAGGAGGAGGAGGAACAGTGGTGGGGGCT
CCTAGAGGTCGAAGTTCTTCAAGAGGGCGAGGCAGAGGCAGAGGTGAATGTGGTTTCTACCAAAGAAGTT
TTGATGAAGTAGAGGGTGTTTTTGGTCGAGGAGGTGGCAGAGAAATGCATAGATCGCAGAGCTGGGAGGA
AAGGGGTGACAGACGTTTTGAAAAACCAGGACGAAAAGATGTAGGGAGACCAAATTTTGAGGAAGGTGGA
CCAACATCAGTAGGGAGAAAGCATGAATTTATACGCTCAGAAAGTGAAAATTGGCGCATCTTTAGAGAGG
AACAAAATGGAGAAGATGAAGATGGAGGTTGGCGACTAGCTGGATCAAGGAGGGATGGAGAGAGGTGGCG
ACCTCACAGTCCTGATGGCCCTCGTTCTGCAGGCTGGCGGGAACACATGGAACGACGTCGGAGGTTTGAG
TTTGATTTTCGAGATAGAGATGATGAACGGGGTTACCGAAGGGTTCGCTCTGGCAGTGGGAGCATAGATG
ATGACAGGGATAGCTTGCCCGAATGGTGCTTAGAGGATGCTGAAGAAGAAATGGGTACATTTGACTCATC
TGGAGCATTCCTTTCTCTAAAAAAAGTACAGAAAGAGCCTATTCCAGAAGAGCAGGAGATGGACTTCCGG
CCTGTGGACGAAGGGGAGGAGTGCTCTGACTCTGAGGGTAGCCATAATGAAGAGGCCAAAGAACCCGATA
AGACAAATAAGAAAGAAGGAGAGAAAACAGATAGAGTAGGAGTTGAAGCTAGTGAGGAAACTCCCCAGAC
CTCATCATCATCTGCTAGACCAGGTACTCCTTCAGACCATCAGTCTCAGGAAGCATCACAGTTTGAGAGG
AAAGATGAACCAAAAACTGAGCAAACGGAAAAAGCTGAAGAGGAGACTCGGATGGAAAATAGTCTACCAG
CCAAAGTGCCCAGCAGAGGGGATGAAATGGTTGCTGATGTCCAGCAGCCCCTGTCGCAGATTCCTTCAGA
TACAGCCTCTCCTCTTCTCATACTTCCACCTCCTGTTCCCAATCCTAGTCCTACTCTCCGGCCAGTTGAA
ACACCAGTTGTAGGTGCTCCTGGTATGGGCAGTGTTTCCACAGAACCTGATGATGAAGAAGGTCTCAAAC
ATTTGGAGCAGCAAGCTGAGAAAATGGTGGCTTATCTCCAAGACAGTGCACTAGATGATGAAAGATTGGC
ATCAAAACTGCAAGAGCACAGAGCTAAAGGAGTGTCGATTCCATTGATGCATGAAGCAATGCAGAAGTGG
TATTACAAAGATCCTCAGGGAGAAATTCAAGGTCCCTTCAATAATCAGGAGATGGCAGAATGGTTTCAGG
CGGGCTATTTTACTATGTCTTTATTGGTGAAGAGAGCGTGTGATGAAAGCTTCCAACCTCTTGGCGATAT
CATGAAAATGTGGGGAAGGGTTCCCTTTTCTCCAGGTCCAGCTCCCCCTCCTCATATGGGAGAGCTGGAC
CAGGAACGACTGACCAGGCAGCAAGAACTCACAGCCTTATACCAGATGCAGCACCTGCAGTACCAGCAGT
TTTTAATACAACAACAATATGCACAGGTTTTGGCCCAACAGCAGAAAGCAGCACTGTCTTCCCAGCAGCA
GCAGCAGTTGGCACTTCTTCTTCAACAGTTTCAGACCTTGAAGATGAGAATATCTGATCAGAACATCATT
CCCTCAGTAACTAGGTCTGTGTCCGTGCCAGATACTGGCTCTATCTGGGAGCTTCAGCCAACAGCTTCAC
AGCCTACAGTTTGGGAAGGTGGTAGTGTATGGGATCTTCCTCTGGACACCACGACACCAGGCCCTGCCCT
GGAACAGCTTCAGCAGCTAGAGAAGGCCAAAGCTGCAAAGCTAGAGCAAGAGAGAAGAGAGGCAGAAATG
AGGGCAAAACGGGAAGAGGAAGAGCGAAAGAGGCAGGAAGAACTCCGAAGACAACAGGAGGAAATTCTTC
GGCGACAGCAGGAAGAAGAAAGGAAAAGGCGAGAGGAAGAAGAACTTGCCCGAAGGAAACAGGAAGAGGC
TCTGCGTCGCCAGCGGGAGCAAGAAATTGCATTAAGGCGACAGCGAGAAGAGGAAGAAAGACAGCAGCAA
GAAGAAGCTCTTAGAAGACTGGAAGAGAGGAGAAGAGAAGAGGAAGAAAGGCGGAAGCAGGAAGAATTGT
TACGCAAACAGGAAGAGGAGGCTGCAAAATGGGCCCGGGAAGAAGAAGAAGCCCAGCGTCGATTAGAGGA
GAACCGGCTGCGGATGGAAGAGGAGGCAGCCAGACTCCGGCATGAGGAAGAAGAACGGAAGAGAAAGGAG
CTGGAGGTCCAGCGGCAGAAGGAGTTAATGCGCCAGAGGCAGCAGCAGCAAGAGGCTCTCCGGAGGTTGC
AGCAGCAGCAGCAGCAACAACAGCTGGCGCAGATGAAGCTTCCTTCTTCTTCAACGTGGGGCCAGCAGTC
CAATACAACAGCATGTCAGTCCCAGGCCACGCTGTCGTTGGCTGAAATCCAAAAACTAGAGGAAGAACGA
GAACGGCAGCTTCGAGAAGAGCAAAGGCGCCAGCAGAGGGAGTTGATGAAAGCTCTTCAGCAGCAGCAGC
AGCAGCAACAGCAGAAACTCTCAGGTTGGGGGAATGTCAGCAAACCTTCAGGTACCACGAAATCTCTTCT
GGAGATCCAGCAGGAAGAGGCCAGGCAAATGCAAAAGCAGCAGCAGCAGCAGCAGCAACACCAGCAACCA
AACAGAGCTCGTAACAATACGCATTCCAACCTGCACACCAGCATTGGGAATTCTGTTTGGGGCTCTATAA
ATACTGGTCCTCCTAACCAGTGGGCATCTGACCTAGTCAGTAGTATTTGGAGTAATGCTGACACTAAAAA
CTCCAACATGGGATTCTGGGATGATGCAGTGAAAGAGGTGGGACCTAGGAATTCAACAAATAAAAATAAA
AACAACGCCAGTCTCAGTAAATCTGTAGGTGTGTCTAACCGGCAGAATAAGAAAGTAGAAGAAGAAGAAA
AGTTGCTGAAGCTCTTTCAGGGAGTAAATAAAGCCCAAGATGGATTTACGCAGTGGTGTGAACAGATGCT
TCATGCCCTTAATACGGCAAATAACTTGGATGTTCCCACATTTGTTTCTTTCCTGAAAGAAGTAGAATCT
CCTTATGAGGTCCATGATTATATCAGGGCCTATTTAGGAGATACTTCTGAGGCCAAGGAGTTTGCCAAGC
AGTTCCTTGAGCGCCGTGCCAAACAGAAAGCCAACCAGCAGCGTCAGCAGCAGCAGCTGCCGCAGCAGCA
GCAGCAGCAGCCGCCACAGCAGCCGCCACAGCAGCCACAACAGCAGGACTCTGTGTGGGGGATGAACCAC
AGTACACTCCATTCAGTATTTCAGACCAATCAAAGCAACAACCAACAATCCAATTTTGAGGCTGTGCAGA
GTGGCAAGAAGAAGAAAAAGCAGAAGATGGTCCGAGCAGATCCCAGTTTATTAGGATTTTCAGTCAATGC
ATCATCGGAGCGACTCAACATGGGTGAAATCGAGACGTTGGATGACTACTGAGGATCCACCGGATCTAGA
TAACTGATCATAATCAGCCATACCACATTTGTAGAGGTTTTACTTGCTTTAAAAAACCTCCCACACCTCC
CCCTGAACCTGAAACATAAAATGAATGCAATTGTTGTTGTTAACTTGTTTATTGCAGCTTATAATGGTTA
CAAATAAAGCAATAGCATCACAAATTTCACAAATAAAGCATTTTTTTCACTGCATTCTAGTTGTGGTTTG
TCCAAACTCATCAATGTATCTTAACGCGTAAATTGTAAGCGTTAATATTTTGTTAAAATTCGCGTTAAAT
TTTTGTTAAATCAGCTCATTTTTTAACCAATAGGCCGAAATCGGCAAAATCCCTTATAAATCAAAAGAAT
AGACCGAGATAGGGT
[37 nt withheld, positions 5686-5722]
AAAGAACGTGGACTCCAACGTCAAAGG
[49 nt withheld, positions 5750-5798]
T
[91 nt withheld, positions 5800-5890]
G
[124 nt withheld, positions 5892-6015]
CAGGTGGCACTTTTCGGGGAAATGTGCGCGGAACCCCTATTTGTTTATTTTTCTAAATACATTCAAATAT
GTATCCGCTCATGAGACAATAACCCTGATAAATGCTTCAATAATATTGAAAAAGGAAGAGTCCTGAGGCG
GAAAGAACCAGCTGTGGAATGTGTGTCAGTTAGGGTGTGGAAAGTCCCCAGGCTCCCCAGCAGGCAGAAG
TATGCAAAGCATGCATCTCAATTAGTCAGCAACCAGGTGTGGAAAGTCCCCAGGCTCCCCAGCAGGCAGA
AGTATGCAAAGCATGCATCTCAATTAGTCAGCAACCATAGTCCCGCCCCTAACTCCGCCCATCCCGCCCC
TAACTCCGCCCAGTTCCGCCCATTCTCCGCCCCATGGCTGACTAATTTTTTTTATTTATGCAGAGGCCGA
GGCCGCCTCGGCCTCTGAGCTATTCCAGAAGTAGTGAGGAGGCTTTTTTGGAGGCCTAGGCTTTTGCAAA
GATCGATCAAGAGACAGGATGAGGATCGTTTCGCATGATTGAACAAGATGGATTGCACGCAGGTTCTCCG
GCCGCTTGGGTGGAGAGGCTATTCGGCTATGACTGGGCACAACAGACAATCGGCTGCTCTGATGCCGCCG
TGTTCCGGCTGTCAGCGCAGGGGCGCCCGGTTCTTTTTGTCAAGACCGACCTGTCCGGTGCCCTGAATGA
ACTGCAAGACGAGGCAGCGCGGCTATCGTGGCTGGCCACGACGGGCGTTCCTTGCGCAGCTGTGCTCGAC
GTTGTCACTGAAGCGGGAAGGGACTGGCTGCTATTGGGCGAAGTGCCGGGGCAGGATCTCCTGTCATCTC
ACCTTGCTCCTGCCGAGAAAGTATCCATCATGGCTGATGCAATGCGGCGGCTGCATACGCTTGATCCGGC
TACCTGCCCATTCGACCACCAAGCGAAACATCGCATCGAGCGAGCACGTACTCGGATGGAAGCCGGTCTT
GTCGATCAGGATGATCTGGACGAAGAGCATCAGGGGCTCGCGCCAGCCGAACTGTTCGCCAGGCTCAAGG
CGAGCATGCCCGACGGCGAGGATCTCGTCGTGACCCATGGCGATGCCTGCTTGCCGAATATCATGGTGGA
AAATGGCCGCTTTTCTGGATTCATCGACTGTGGCCGGCTGGGTGTGGCGGACCGCTATCAGGACATAGCG
TTGGCTACCCGTGATATTGCTGAAGAGCTTGGCGGCGAATGGGCTGACCGCTTCCTCGTGCTTTACGGTA
TCGCCGCTCCCGATTCGCAGCGCATCGCCTTCTATCGCCTTCTTGACGAGTTCTTCTGAGCGGGACTCTG
GGGTTCGAAATGACCGACCAAGCGACGCCCAACCTGCCATCACGAGATTTCGATTCCACCGCCGCCTTCT
ATGAAAGGTTGGGCTTCGGAATCGTTTTCCGGGACGCCGGCTGGATGATCCTCCAGCGCGGGGATCTCAT
GCTGGAGTTCTTCGCCCACCCTAGGGGGAGGCTAACTGAAACACGGAAGGAGACAATACCGGAAGGAACC
CGCGCTATGACGGCAATAAAAAGACAGAATAAAACGCACGGTGTTGGGTCGTTTGTTCATAAACGCGGGG
TTCGGTCCCAGGGCTGGCACTCTGTCGATACCCCACCGAGACCCCATTGGGGCCAATACGCCCGCGTTTC
TTCCTTTTCCCCACCCCACCCCCCAAGTTCGGGTGAAGGCCCAGGGCTCGCAGCCAACGTCGGGGCGGCA
GGCCCTGCCATAGCCTCAGGTTACTCATATATACTTTAGATTGATTTAAAACTTCATTTTTAATTTAAAA
GGATCTAGGTGAAGATCCTTTTTGATAATCTCATGACCAAAATCCCTTAACGTGAGTTTTCGTTCCACTG
AGCGTCAGACCCCGTAGAAAAGATCAAAGGATCTTCTTGAGATCCTTTTTTTCTGCGCGTAATCTGCTGC
TTGCAAACAAAAAAACCACCGCTACCAGCGGTGGTTTGTTTGCCGGATCAAGAGCTACCAACTCTTTTTC
CGAAGGTAACTGGCTTCAGCAGAGCGCAGATACCAAATACTGTCCTTCTAGTGTAGCCGTAGTTAGGCCA
CCACTTCAAGAACTCTGTAGCACCGCCTACATACCTCGCTCTGCTAATCCTGTTACCAGTGGCTGCTGCC
AGTGGCGATAAGTCGTGTCTTACCGGGTTGGACTCAAGACGATAGTTACCGGATAAGGCGCAGCGGTCGG
GCTGAACGGGGGGTTCGTGCACACAGCCCAGCTTGGAGCGAACGACCTACACCGAACTGAGATACCTACA
GCGTGAGCTATGAGAAAGCGCCACGCTTCCCGAAGGGAGAAAGGCGGACAGGTATCCGGTAAGCGGCAGG
GTCGGAACAGGAGAGCGCACGAGGGAGCTTCCAGGGGGAAACGCCTGGTATCTTTATAGTCCTGTCGGGT
TTCGCCACCTCTGACTTGAGCGTCGATTTTTGTGATGCTCGTCAGGGGGGCGGAGCCTATGGAAAAACGC
CAGCAACGCGGCCTTTTTACGGTTCCTGGCCTTTTGCTGGCCTTTTGCTCACATGTTCTTTCCTGCGTTA
TCCCCTGATTCTGTGGATAACCGTATTACCGCCATGCAT
